Addgene plasmid #186069: pTR-375 tNGFR-P2A-ITGB7
Purpose: Knockin of truncated NGFR to target gene
Depositing lab: Alexander Marson. Depositing organization: J. David Gladstone Institutes. Publication: High-yield genome engineering in primary cells using a hybrid ssDNA repair template and small-molecule cocktails. Shy BR, Vykunta VS, Ha A, Talbot A, Roth TL, Nguyen DN, Pfeifer WG, Chen YY, Blaeschke F, Shifrut E, Vedova S, Mamedov MR, Chung JJ, Li H, Yu R, Wu D, Wolf J, Martin TG, Castro CE, Ye L, Esensten JH, Eyquem J, Marson A. Nat Biotechnol. 2022 Aug 25:10.1038/s41587-022-01418-8. doi: 10.1038/s41587-022-01418-8. PubMed 36008610.
Backbone
  Vector backbone: PUC19
  Vector type: CRISPR
Growth in bacteria
  Bacterial resistance: Ampicillin, 100 μg/mL
  Growth temperature: 37°C
  Growth strain: DH5alpha
  Copy number: High Copy
Gene/Insert
  Gene/Insert name: ITGB7
  Species: H. sapiens (human)
  Mutation: WT with tNGFR sequence
  Entrez Gene: ITGB7
  Cloning method: Unknown
Terms and licenses: Academic/Nonprofit Terms; Industry Terms: Not Available to Industry
Depositor comments: Please visit https://www.biorxiv.org/content/10.1101/2021.09.02.458799v1 for bioRxiv preprint.
How to cite: pTR-375 tNGFR-P2A-ITGB7 was a gift from Alexander Marson (Addgene plasmid # 186069 ; http://n2t.net/addgene:186069 ; RRID:Addgene_186069)
