[The description below was written by a language model from this plasmid's Addgene catalogue record and pLannotate feature annotations shown in this document.]
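Description:
pTR-375 tNGFR-P2A-ITGB7 is a pUC19-based plasmid of about 4.1 kb that carries a homology-directed repair (HDR) donor for CRISPR knock-in of a truncated NGFR (tNGFR) surface marker at the human ITGB7 locus. It is a bacterial cloning vector rather than an expression vector. It replicates from the high-copy ColE1/pUC origin and is selected with ampicillin through the AmpR (β-lactamase) gene and its own promoter. The remaining backbone annotations (lacZα, lac promoter/operator, CAP site, MCS, and lacI, rop and bom fragments) are residual pUC19 sequence flanking the insertion site and have no role in the payload.

The insert holds an NGFR coding fragment of roughly 860 bp, consistent with a truncated receptor, followed after a short gap by a roughly 200 bp fragment matching ITGB7 coding sequence. The construct name places a P2A self-cleaving peptide in that gap, although the feature table does not annotate it. This layout suggests an in-frame fusion at the start of the ITGB7 coding sequence, so that the endogenous promoter would drive tNGFR and integrin β7 as separate proteins from one transcript. No mammalian promoter is annotated, which fits that design. The unannotated sequence upstream of NGFR, and the ITGB7 fragment downstream, presumably act as homology arms. The short C8orf44 hit in the upstream region is probably a spurious similarity match. The record does not state the arm boundaries, the guide RNA target or the cloning method.

The stated purpose is knock-in of tNGFR at a target gene, and the deposit accompanies work on high-yield genome engineering of primary cells with hybrid ssDNA repair templates. In that setting the plasmid likely serves as the source template for making the donor DNA, with surface tNGFR providing a readout of successful integration.
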