Features (pLannotate 1.2.2; 14 found; start..end, strand, type, name):
      3..38      +  CDS            rop (fragment): Rop protein, which maintains plasmids at low copy number; rop
    140..239     +  misc_feature   bom (fragment): basis of mobility region from pBR322
    245..402     -  CDS            lacZα (fragment): LacZα fragment of β-galactosidase; lacZ fragment
    424..543     -  CDS            C8orf44 (fragment): CH044_HUMAN - Experimental evidence at transcript level: Swiss-Prot protein existence level 2. From Homo sapiens (Human).
    735..1592    +  CDS            NGFR (fragment): TNR16_HUMAN - Also known as TNFRSF16. Experimental evidence at protein level: Swiss-Prot protein existence level 1. Low affinity receptor which can bind to NGF, BDNF, NTF3, and NTF4. Forms a heterodimeric receptor with SORCS2 that binds the precursor forms of NGF, BDNF and NTF3 with high affinity, and has much lower affinity for mature NGF and BDNF (PubMed:24908487). Plays an important role in differentiation and survival of specific neuronal populations during development (By similarity). Can mediate cell survival as well as cell death of neural cells. Plays a role in the inactivation of RHOA
   1647..1844    +  CDS            ITGB7 (fragment): ITB7_HUMAN - Experimental evidence at protein level: Swiss-Prot protein existence level 1. Integrin alpha-4/beta-7 (Peyer patches-specific homing receptor LPAM-1) is an adhesion molecule that mediates lymphocyte migration and homing to gut-associated lymphoid tissue (GALT). Integrin alpha-4/beta-7 interacts with the cell surface adhesion molecules MADCAM1 which is normally expressed by the vascular endothelium of the gastrointestinal tract. Interacts also with VCAM1 and fibronectin, an extracellular matrix component. It recognizes one or more domains within the alternatively spliced CS-1 regio
   1859..1891    +  misc_feature   MCS (fragment): pUC18/19 multiple cloning site
   1928..1944    -  protein_bind   lac operator: The lac repressor binds to the lac operator to inhibit transcription in E. coli. This inhibition can be relieved by adding lactose or isopropyl-β-D-thiogalactopyranoside (IPTG). lac repressor encoded by lacI
   1952..1982    -  promoter       lac promoter: promoter for the E. coli lac operon
   1997..2018    -  protein_bind   CAP binding site: CAP binding activates transcription in the presence of cAMP. E. coli catabolite activator protein
   2031..2123    -  CDS            lacI (fragment): lac repressor; lacI; The lac repressor binds to the lac operator to inhibit transcription in E. coli. This inhibition can be relieved by adding lactose or isopropyl-β-D-thiogalactopyranoside (IPTG).
   2306..2894    -  rep_origin     ori: high-copy-number ColE1/pMB1/pBR322/pUC origin of replication
   3065..3925    -  CDS            AmpR: β-lactamase; bla; confers resistance to ampicillin, carbenicillin, and related antibiotics
   3926..4030    -  promoter       AmpR promoter: bla
>Addgene plasmid #186069 | pTR-375 tNGFR-P2A-ITGB7 | addgene full sequence | sequence record 367323 | Addgene NGS Result
GTCTCGCGCGTTTCGGTGATGACGGTGAAAACCTCTGACACATGCAGCTCCCGGAGACGGTCACAGCTTG
TCTGTAAGCGGATGCCGGGAGCAGACAAGCCCGTCAGGGCGCGTCAGCGGGTGTTGGCGGGTGTCGGGGC
TGGCTTAACTATGCGGCATCAGAGCAGATTGTACTGAGAGTGCACCATATGCGGTGTGAAATACCGCACA
GATGCGTAAGGAGAAAATACCGCATCAGGCGCCATTCGCCATTCAGGCTGCGCAACTGTTGGGAAGGGCG
ATCGGTGCGGGCCTCTTCGCTATTACGCCAGCTGGCGAAAGGGGGATGTGCTGCAAGGCGATTAAGTTGG
GTAACGCCAGGGTTTTCCCAGTCACGACGTTGTAAAACGACGGCCAGTGAATTCGAGCTCGGTACCCGGG
GAGGTTTCGCCATGTTGACTAGGCTGGTTTCGAATTCCTGAGCTCAGGTGATCCACCCACCTTGGCTTCC
TAAAGTGCTGAGATAACAGGCATGAGCCACCACGTCCGGAGGCCCCTACCTTTGCGTGATACCTGCTCCT
TCCCATTATTTTGAAGAAACTGCTGAATCCACAGGGGAAGTGAAACTATGAGGGGAGATAAAGTGTTGGG
GCAGAGTTTTGAGAGTGATAACCACAAGCTAAGTTTAGAGGACTGAGAGTTTGAGAGTCCTCCCTGAGGA
CCCACATGTCCCCCTTTATATCCTATTACAGGGCATGGGGGCAGGTGCCACTGGCCGCGCCATGGACGGG
CCGCGCCTGCTGCTGTTGCTGCTTCTGGGGGTGTCCCTTGGAGGTGCCAAGGAGGCATGCCCCACAGGCC
TGTACACACACAGCGGTGAGTGCTGCAAAGCCTGCAACCTGGGCGAGGGTGTGGCCCAGCCTTGTGGAGC
CAACCAGACCGTGTGTGAGCCCTGCCTGGACAGCGTGACGTTCTCCGACGTGGTGAGCGCGACCGAGCCG
TGCAAGCCGTGCACCGAGTGCGTGGGGCTCCAGAGCATGTCGGCGCCATGCGTGGAGGCCGACGACGCCG
TGTGCCGCTGCGCCTACGGCTACTACCAGGATGAGACGACTGTGCGCTGCGAGGCGTGCCGCGTGTGCGA
GGCGGGCTCGGGCCTCGTGTTCTCCTGCCAGGACAAGCAGAACACCGTGTGCGAGGAGTGCCCCGACGGC
ACGTATTCCGACGAGGCCAACCACGTGGACCCGTGCCTGCCCTGCACCGTGTGCGAGGACACCGAGCGCC
AGCTCCGCGAGTGCACACGCTGGGCCGACGCCGAGTGCGAGGAGATCCCTGGCCGTTGGATTACACGGTC
CACACCCCCAGAGGGCTCGGACAGCACAGCCCCCAGCACCCAGGAGCCTGAGGCACCTCCAGAACAAGAC
CTCATAGCCAGCACGGTGGCAGGTGTGGTGACCACAGTGATGGGCAGCTCCCAGCCCGTGGTGACCCGAG
GCACCACCGACAACCTCATCCCTGTCTATTGCTCCATCCTGGCTGCTGTGGTTGTGGGTCTTGTGGCCTA
CATAGCCTTCAAGAGGTGGAACAGCCGCGCCAAGCGCTCGGGTTCGGGTGCCACCAACTTCAGCCTGCTG
AAGCAGGCCGGCGACGTGGAGGAGAACCCCGGCCCCGTCGCATTACCTATGGTCCTTGTTTTGCTGCTGG
TCCTGAGCAGAGGTGAGAGTGAATTGGACGCCAAGATCCCATCCACAGGGGATGCCACAGAATGGCGGAA
TCCTCACCTGTCCATGCTGGGGTCCTGCCAGCCAGCCCCCTCCTGCCAGAAGTGCATCCTCTCACACCCC
AGCTGTGCATGGTGCAAGCAACTGGTAAAGATGGGCCTTCCTCTAGAGTCGACCTGCAGGCATGCAAGCT
TGGCGTAATCATGGTCATAGCTGTTTCCTGTGTGAAATTGTTATCCGCTCACAATTCCACACAACATACG
AGCCGGAAGCATAAAGTGTAAAGCCTGGGGTGCCTAATGAGTGAGCTAACTCACATTAATTGCGTTGCGC
TCACTGCCCGCTTTCCAGTCGGGAAACCTGTCGTGCCAGCTGCATTAATGAATCGGCCAACGCGCGGGGA
GAGGCGGTTTGCGTATTGGGCGCTCTTCCGCTTCCTCGCTCACTGACTCGCTGCGCTCGGTCGTTCGGCT
GCGGCGAGCGGTATCAGCTCACTCAAAGGCGGTAATACGGTTATCCACAGAATCAGGGGATAACGCAGGA
AAGAACATGTGAGCAAAAGGCCAGCAAAAGGCCAGGAACCGTAAAAAGGCCGCGTTGCTGGCGTTTTTCC
ATAGGCTCCGCCCCCCTGACGAGCATCACAAAAATCGACGCTCAAGTCAGAGGTGGCGAAACCCGACAGG
ACTATAAAGATACCAGGCGTTTCCCCCTGGAAGCTCCCTCGTGCGCTCTCCTGTTCCGACCCTGCCGCTT
ACCGGATACCTGTCCGCCTTTCTCCCTTCGGGAAGCGTGGCGCTTTCTCATAGCTCACGCTGTAGGTATC
TCAGTTCGGTGTAGGTCGTTCGCTCCAAGCTGGGCTGTGTGCACGAACCCCCCGTTCAGCCCGACCGCTG
CGCCTTATCCGGTAACTATCGTCTTGAGTCCAACCCGGTAAGACACGACTTATCGCCACTGGCAGCAGCC
ACTGGTAACAGGATTAGCAGAGCGAGGTATGTAGGCGGTGCTACAGAGTTCTTGAAGTGGTGGCCTAACT
ACGGCTACACTAGAAGAACAGTATTTGGTATCTGCGCTCTGCTGAAGCCAGTTACCTTCGGAAAAAGAGT
TGGTAGCTCTTGATCCGGCAAACAAACCACCGCTGGTAGCGGTGGTTTTTTTGTTTGCAAGCAGCAGATT
ACGCGCAGAAAAAAAGGATCTCAAGAAGATCCTTTGATCTTTTCTACGGGGTCTGACGCTCAGTGGAACG
AAAACTCACGTTAAGGGATTTTGGTCATGAGATTATCAAAAAGGATCTTCACCTAGATCCTTTTAAATTA
AAAATGAAGTTTTAAATCAATCTAAAGTATATATGAGTAAACTTGGTCTGACAGTTACCAATGCTTAATC
AGTGAGGCACCTATCTCAGCGATCTGTCTATTTCGTTCATCCATAGTTGCCTGACTCCCCGTCGTGTAGA
TAACTACGATACGGGAGGGCTTACCATCTGGCCCCAGTGCTGCAATGATACCGCGAGACCCACGCTCACC
GGCTCCAGATTTATCAGCAATAAACCAGCCAGCCGGAAGGGCCGAGCGCAGAAGTGGTCCTGCAACTTTA
TCCGCCTCCATCCAGTCTATTAATTGTTGCCGGGAAGCTAGAGTAAGTAGTTCGCCAGTTAATAGTTTGC
GCAACGTTGTTGCCATTGCTACAGGCATCGTGGTGTCACGCTCGTCGTTTGGTATGGCTTCATTCAGCTC
CGGTTCCCAACGATCAAGGCGAGTTACATGATCCCCCATGTTGTGCAAAAAAGCGGTTAGCTCCTTCGGT
CCTCCGATCGTTGTCAGAAGTAAGTTGGCCGCAGTGTTATCACTCATGGTTATGGCAGCACTGCATAATT
CTCTTACTGTCATGCCATCCGTAAGATGCTTTTCTGTGACTGGTGAGTACTCAACCAAGTCATTCTGAGA
ATAGTGTATGCGGCGACCGAGTTGCTCTTGCCCGGCGTCAATACGGGATAATACCGCGCCACATAGCAGA
ACTTTAAAAGTGCTCATCATTGGAAAACGTTCTTCGGGGCGAAAACTCTCAAGGATCTTACCGCTGTTGA
GATCCAGTTCGATGTAACCCACTCGTGCACCCAACTGATCTTCAGCATCTTTTACTTTCACCAGCGTTTC
TGGGTGAGCAAAAACAGGAAGGCAAAATGCCGCAAAAAAGGGAATAAGGGCGACACGGAAATGTTGAATA
CTCATACTCTTCCTTTTTCAATATTATTGAAGCATTTATCAGGGTTATTGTCTCATGAGCGGATACATAT
TTGAATGTATTTAGAAAAATAAACAAATAGGGGTTCCGCGCACATTTCCCCGAAAAGTGCCACCTGACGT
CTAAGAAACCATTATTATCATGACATTAACCTATAAAAATAGGCGTATCACGAGGCCCTTTC
